>Addgene plasmid #209477 | EC70209 | addgene full sequence | sequence record 413848 | Addgene NGS Result
GAAGTGGTTTAAACTATCAGTGTTTGACAGGATATATTGGCGGGTAAACCTAAGAGAAAAGAGCGTTTAT
TAGAATAATCGGATATTTAAAAGGGCGTGAAAAGGTTTATCCGTTCGTCCATTTGTATGTGCATGCCAAC
CACAGGGTTCCCCAGATCAGGCGCTGGCTGCTGAACCCCCAGCCGGAACTGACCCCACAAGGCCCTAGCG
TTTGCAATGCACCAGGTCATCATTGACCCAGGCGTGTTCCACCAGGCCGCTGCCTCGCAACTCTTCGCAG
GCTTCGCCGACCTGCTCGCGCCACTTCTTCACGCGGGTGGAATCCGATCCGCACATGAGGCGGAAGGTTT
CCAGCTTGAGCGGGTACGGCTCCCGGTGCGAGCTGAAATAGTCGAACATCCGTCGGGCCGTCGGCGACAG
CTTGCGGTACTTCTCCCATATGAATTTCGTGTAGTGGTCGCCAGCAAACAGCACGACGATTTCCTCGTCG
ATCAGGACCTGGCAACGGGACGTTTTCTTGCCACGGTCCAGGACGCGGAAGCGGTGCAGCAGCGACACCG
ATTCCAGGTGCCCAACGCGGTCGGACGTGAAGCCCATCGCCGTCGCCTGTAGGCGCGACAGGCATTCCTC
GGCCTTCGTGTAATACCGGCCATTGATCGACCAGCCCAGGTCCTGGCAAAGCTCGTAGAACGTGAAGGTG
ATCGGCTCGCCGATAGGGGTGCGCTTCGCGTACTCCAACACCTGCTGCCACACCAGTTCGTCATCGTCGG
CCCGCAGCTCGACGCCGGTGTAGGTGATCTTCACGTCCTTGTTGACGTGGAAAATGACCTTGTTTTGCAG
CGCCTCGCGCGGGATTTTCTTGTTGCGCGTGGTGAACAGGGCAGAGCGGGCCGTGTCGTTTGGCATCGCT
CGCATCGTGTCCGGCCACGGCGCAATATCGAACAAGGAAAGCTGCATTTCCTTGATCTGCTGCTTCGTGT
GTTTCAGCAACGCGGCCTGCTTGGCCTCGCTGACCTGTTTTGCCAGGTCCTCGCCGGCGGTTTTTCGCTT
CTTGGTCGTCATAGTTCCTCGCGTGTCGATGGTCATCGACTTCGCCAAACCTGCCGCCTCCTGTTCAAGA
CGACGCGAACGCTCCACGGCGGCCGATGGCGCGGGCAGGGCAGGGGGAGCCAGTTGCACGCTGTCGCGCT
CGATCTTGGCCGTAGCTTGCTGGACCATCGAGCCGACGGACTGGAAGGTTTCGCGGGGCGCACGCATGAC
GGTGCGGCTTGCGATGGTTTCGGCATCCTCGGCGGAAAACCCCGCGTCGATCAGTTCTTGCCTGTATGCC
TTCCGGTCAAACGTCCGATTCATTCACCCTCCTTGCGGGATTGCCCCGACTCACGCCGGGGCAATGTGCC
CTTATTCCTGATTTGACCCGCCTGGTGCCTTGGTGTCCAGATAATCCACCTTATCGGCAATGAAGTCGGT
CCCGTAGACCGTCTGGCCGTCCTTCTCGTACTTGGTATTCCGAATCTTGCCCTGCACGAATACCAGCGAC
CCCTTGCCCAAATACTTGCCGTGGGCCTCGGCCTGAGAGCCAAAACACTTGATGCGGAAGAAGTCGGTGC
GCTCCTGCTTGTCGCCGGCATCGTTGCGCCACATCTAGGATCTGCCAGGAACCGTAAAAAGGCCGCGTTG
CTGGCGTTTTTCCATAGGCTCCGCCCCCCTGACGAGCATCACAAAAATCGACGCTCAAGTCAGAGGTGGC
GAAACCCGACAGGACTATAAAGATACCAGGCGTTTCCCCCTGGAAGCTCCCTCGTGCGCTCTCCTGTTCC
GACCCTGCCGCTTACCGGATACCTGTCCGCCTTTCTCCCTTCGGGAAGCGTGGCGCTTTCTCATAGCTCA
CGCTGTAGGTATCTCAGTTCGGTGTAGGTCGTTCGCTCCAAGCTGGGCTGTGTGCACGAACCCCCCGTTC
AGCCCGACCGCTGCGCCTTATCCGGTAACTATCGTCTTGAGTCCAACCCGGTAAGACACGACTTATCGCC
ACTGGCAGCAGCCACTGGTAACAGGATTAGCAGAGCGAGGTATGTAGGCGGTGCTACAGAGTTCTTGAAG
TGGTGGCCTAACTACGGCTACACTAGAAGAACAGTATTTGGTATCTGCGCTCTGCTGAAGCCAGTTACCT
TCGGAAAAAGAGTTGGTAGCTCTTGATCCGGCAAACAAACCACCGCTGGTAGCGGTGGTTTTTTTGTTTG
CAAGCAGCAGATTACGCGCAGAAAAAAAGGATCTCAAGAAGATCCTTTGATCTTTTCTACGGGGTCTGAC
GCTCAGTGGAACGAAAACTCACGTTAAGGGATTTTGGTCATGAGATTATCAAAAAGGATCTTCACCTAGA
TCCTTTTAAATTAAAAATGAAGTTTTAAATCAATCTAAAGTATATATGAGTAAACTTGGTCTGACAGTTA
CCAATGCTTAATCAGTGAGGCACCTATCTCAGCGATCTGTCTATTTCGTTCATCCATAGTTGCCTGACTC
CCCGTCGTGTAGATAACTACGATACGGGAGGGCTTACCATCTGGCCCCAGTGCTGCAATGATACCGCGAG
AACCACGCTCACCGGCTCCAGATTTATCAGCAATAAACCAGCCAGCCGGAAGGGCCGAGCGCAGAAGTGG
TCCTGCAACTTTATCCGCCTCCATCCAGTCTATTAATTGTTGCCGGGAAGCTAGAGTAAGTAGTTCGCCA
GTTAATAGTTTGCGCAACGTTGTTGCCATTGCTACAGGCATCGTGGTGTCACGCTCGTCGTTTGGTATGG
CTTCATTCAGCTCCGGTTCCCAACGATCAAGGCGAGTTACATGATCCCCCATGTTGTGCAAAAAAGCGGT
TAGCTCCTTCGGTCCTCCGATCGTTGTCAGAAGTAAGTTGGCCGCAGTGTTATCACTCATGGTTATGGCA
GCACTGCATAATTCTCTTACTGTCATGCCATCCGTAAGATGCTTTTCTGTGACTGGTGAGTACTCAACCA
AGTCATTCTGAGAATAGTGTATGCGGCGACCGAGTTGCTCTTGCCCGGCGTCAATACGGGATAATACCGC
GCCACATAGCAGAACTTTAAAAGTGCTCATCATTGGAAAACGTTCTTCGGGGCGAAAACTCTCAAGGATC
TTACCGCTGTTGAGATCCAGTTCGATGTAACCCACTCGTGCACCCAACTGATCTTCAGCATCTTTTACTT
TCACCAGCGTTTCTGGGTGAGCAAAAACAGGAAGGCAAAATGCCGCAAAAAAGGGAATAAGGGCGACACG
GAAATGTTGAATACTCATACTCTTCCTTTTTCAATATTATTGAAGCATTTATCAAGGTTATTGTCTCATG
AGCGGATACATATTTGAATGTATTTAGAAAAATAAACAAATAGGGGTTCCGCGCACGAATTGGCCAGCGC
TGCCATTTTTGGGGTGAGGCCGTTCGCGGCCGAGGGGCGCAGCCCCTGGGGGGATGGGAGGCCCGCGTTA
GCGGGCCGGGAGGGTTCGAGAAGGGGGGGCACCCCCCTTCGGCGTGCGCGGTCACGCGCACAGGGCGCAG
CCCTGGTTAAAAACAAGGTTTATAAATATTGGTTTAAAAGCAGGTTAAAAGACAGGTTAGCGGTGGCCGA
AAAACGGGCGGAAACCCTTGCAAATGCTGGATTTTCTGCCTGTGGACAGCCCCTCAAATGTCAATAGGTG
CGCCCCTCATCTGTCAGCACTCTGCCCCTCAAGTGTCAAGGATCGCGCCCCTCATCTGTCAGTAGTCGCG
CCCCTCAAGTGTCAATACCGCAGGGCACTTATCCCCAGGCTTGTCCACATCATCTGTGGGAAACTCGCGT
AAAATCAGGCGTTTTCGCCGATTTGCGAGGCTGGCCAGCTCCACGTCGCCGGCCGAAATCGAGCCTGCCC
CTCATCTGTCAACGCCGCGCCGGGTGAGTCGGCCCCTCAAGTGTCAACGTCCGCCCCTCATCTGTCAGTG
AGGGCCAAGTTTTCCGCGAGGTATCCACAACGCCGGCGGCCGCGGTGTCTCGCACACGGCTTCGACGGCG
TTTCTGGCGCGTTTGCAGGGCCATAGACGGCCGCCAGCCCAGCGGCGAGGGCAACCAGCCCGGTGAGCGT
CGCAAAGGAGATCCTGATCTGACTGATGGGCTGCCTGTATCGAGTGGTGATTTTGTGCCGAGCTGCCGGT
CGGGGAGCTGTTGGCTGGCTGGTGGCAGGATATATTGTGGTGTAAACAAATTGACGCTTAGACAACTTAA
TAACACATTGCGGACGTTTTTAATGTACTGGGGTGGATGCAGTGGGCCCCACTCTGCTTGAAGACAATGC
CGGCGGCAGGGAGAGTTTTAACATTGACTAGCGTGCTGATAATTTGTGAGAAATAATAATTGACAAGTAG
ATACTGACATTTGAGAAGAGCTTCTGAACTGTTATTAGTAACAAAAATGGAAAGCTGATGCACGGAAAAA
GGAAAGAAAAAGCCATACTTTTTTTTAGGTAGGAAAAGAAAAAGCCATACGAGACTGATGTCTCTCAGAT
GGGCCGGGATCTGTCTATCTAGCAGGCAGCAGCCCTACCAACCTCACGGGCCAGCAATTACGAGTCCTTC
TAAAACGTCCCGCCGAGGGCGCGTGGCCGTGCTGTGCAGCAGCACGTCTAACATTAGTCCCACCTCGCCA
GTTTACAGGGAGCAGAACCAGCTTATAAGCGGAGGCGCGGCACCAAGAAGCAAAATTACTGATGAGTCCG
TGAGGACGAAACGAGTAAGCTCGTCTAATTTCTACTAAGTGTAGATTGAGACCGCAGCTGGCACGACAGG
TTTGCCGACTGGAAAGCGGGCAGTGAGCGCAACGCAATTAATGTGAGTTAGCTCACTCATTAGGCACCCC
AGGCTTTACACTTTATGCTTCCGGCTCGTATGTTGTGTGGAATTGTGAGCGGATAACAATTTCACACAGG
AAACAGCTATGACCATGATTACGCCAAGCTTGCATGCCTGCAGGTCGACTCTAGAGGATCCCCGGGTACC
GAGCTCGAATTCACTGGCCGTCGTTTTACAACGTCGTGACTGGGAAAACCCTGGCGTTACCCAACTTAAT
CGCCTTGCAGCACATCCCCCTTTCGCCAGCTGGCGTAATAGCGAAGAGGCCCGCACCGATCGCCCTTCCC
AACAGTTGCGCAGCCTGAATGGCGAATGGCGCCTGATGCGGTATTTTCTCCTTACGCATCTGTGCGGTAT
TTCACACCGCATATGGTGCACTCTCAGTACAATCTGCTCTGATGCCGCATAGTTAAGCCAGCCCCGACAC
CCGCCAACACCCGCTGACGCGCCCTGACGGGCTTGTCTGCTCCCGGCATCCGCTTACAGACAAGCTGTGA
CGGTCTCAGGCCGGCATGGTCCCAGCCTCCTCGCTGGCGCCGGCTGGGCAACATGCTTCGGCATGGCGAA
TGGGACTTTTTGCAATTGTCTTCAGTC
Features (pLannotate 1.2.2; 16 found; start..end, strand, type, name):
     25..49      +  misc_feature   RB T-DNA repeat: right border repeat from nopaline C58 T-DNA
    161..181     -  CDS            TetR (fragment): tetracycline resistance regulatory protein; tetR
    208..1353    -  CDS            trfA: TRFA_ECOLX - Experimental evidence at protein level: Swiss-Prot protein existence level 1. Also involved in plasmid copy number control, promoting intermolecular coupling of protein bound iterons at oriV, which inhibits replication initiation. From Escherichia coli.
   1689..2277    -  rep_origin     ori: high-copy-number ColE1/pMB1/pBR322/pUC origin of replication
   2448..3308    -  CDS            AmpR: β-lactamase; bla; confers resistance to ampicillin, carbenicillin, and related antibiotics
   3309..3413    -  promoter       AmpR promoter: bla
   3500..4131    -  rep_origin     oriV: incP origin of replication
   4223..4247    +  misc_feature   LB T-DNA repeat: left border repeat from nopaline C58 T-DNA
   4749..4772    +  misc_RNA       sTRSV HHRz (fragment): hammerhead ribozyme from the tobacco ringspot virus satellite RNA (Khvorova et al., 2003)
   4814..4856    +  CDS            lacI (fragment): lac repressor; lacI; The lac repressor binds to the lac operator to inhibit transcription in E. coli. This inhibition can be relieved by adding lactose or isopropyl-β-D-thiogalactopyranoside (IPTG).
   4869..4890    +  protein_bind   CAP binding site: CAP binding activates transcription in the presence of cAMP. E. coli catabolite activator protein
   4905..4935    +  promoter       lac promoter: promoter for the E. coli lac operon
   4943..4959    +  protein_bind   lac operator: The lac repressor binds to the lac operator to inhibit transcription in E. coli. This inhibition can be relieved by adding lactose or isopropyl-β-D-thiogalactopyranoside (IPTG). lac repressor encoded by lacI
   4996..5052    -  misc_feature   MCS: pUC18/19 multiple cloning site
   5049..5206    +  CDS            lacZα (fragment): LacZα fragment of β-galactosidase; lacZ fragment
   5212..5311    -  misc_feature   bom (fragment): basis of mobility region from pBR322
