[The description below was written by a language model from this plasmid's Addgene catalogue record and pLannotate feature annotations shown in this document.]
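Description:
EC70209 is a Golden Gate level 1, position 1 acceptor plasmid for cloning protospacers to build Cas12a guide RNA expression units, deposited as part of a CRISPR Cas9/Cas12a mutagenesis toolkit for barley and wheat. The catalogue lists the backbone as unknown. The feature table, however, shows the layout typical of binary-style level 1 vectors: nopaline-type right and left T-DNA border repeats, a high-copy ColE1/pUC origin for propagation in E. coli, and the broad-host-range incP oriV together with the trfA replication initiator gene. Bacterial selection is by ampicillin through the β-lactamase gene and its native promoter.

The payload, named Cas12a HH-DR-HDV, lies in the region following the left border repeat and is recorded as driven by the TaU3 promoter. This promoter is not itself annotated in the feature table, although there is an unannotated stretch upstream of the cassette. The name indicates a ribozyme-flanked crRNA design: a hammerhead ribozyme, of which a fragment is annotated, then the Lachnospiraceae bacterium Cas12a direct repeat, then a hepatitis delta virus ribozyme. Neither the direct repeat nor the HDV ribozyme is detected in the annotation. In such arrangements the two ribozymes self-cleave to release a crRNA with precisely defined ends.

Within the cassette sits a lacZα dropout module comprising a CAP binding site, lac promoter and operator, a pUC-type polylinker and a lacZα fragment. This matches the LacZ marker in the record and presumably allows blue/white screening, with the module replaced when a protospacer is inserted. The exact cloning sites are not stated. The plasmid carries no Cas12a nuclease gene. The completed guide unit would be expected to be combined with other level 1 modules into a higher-level construct for plant transformation.
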