Addgene plasmid #209477: EC70209
Purpose: Cloning protospacers for Cas12a editing
Depositing lab: Wendy Harwood & Cristobal Uauy. Depositing organization: John Innes Centre. Publication: An optimised CRISPR Cas9 and Cas12a mutagenesis toolkit for Barley and Wheat. Lawrenson T, Clarke M, Kirby R, Forner M, Steuernagel B, Brown JKM, Harwood W. Plant Methods. 2024 Aug 13;20(1):123. doi: 10.1186/s13007-024-01234-y. PubMed 39138524.
Backbone
  Vector backbone: Unknown
  Vector type: CRISPR
  Selectable markers: LacZ
Growth in bacteria
  Bacterial resistance: Ampicillin, 100 μg/mL
  Growth temperature: 37°C
  Growth strain: DH5alpha
  Copy number: High Copy
Gene/Insert
  Gene/Insert name: Cas12a HH-DR-HDV
  Species: Lachnospiraceae bacterium
  Promoter: TaU3
  Cloning method: Restriction Enzyme; 5′ cloning site unknown (unknown if destroyed)
Terms and licenses: Academic/Nonprofit Terms; Industry Terms: Not Available to Industry
Depositor comments: GoldeGate level 1 position 1
How to cite: EC70209 was a gift from Wendy Harwood & Cristobal Uauy (Addgene plasmid # 209477 ; http://n2t.net/addgene:209477 ; RRID:Addgene_209477)
